>Addgene plasmid #241158 | P2A-mCherry-pA-ORF-1 without ATG | addgene full sequence | sequence record 482083 | Addgene NGS Result
ATTTGTCCTACTCAGGAGAGCGTTCACCGACAAACAACAGATAAAACGAAAGGCCCAGTCTTCCGACTGA
GCCTTTCGTTTTATTTGATGCCTGGCAGTTCCCTACTCTCGCGTTAACGCTAGCATGGATGTTTTCCCAG
TCACGACGTTGTAAAACGACGGCCAGTCTTAAGCTCGGGCCCGGTCTCTTCGCGCTACAAACTTCTCTCT
GCTGAAACAAGCTGGCGACGTGGAGGAGAACCCTGGACCTGTGAGCAAGGGCGAGGAGGATAACATGGCC
ATCATCAAGGAGTTCATGCGCTTCAAGGTGCACATGGAGGGCTCCGTGAACGGCCACGAGTTCGAGATCG
AGGGCGAGGGCGAGGGCCGCCCCTACGAGGGCACCCAGACCGCCAAGCTGAAGGTGACCAAGGGTGGCCC
CCTGCCCTTCGCCTGGGACATCCTGTCCCCTCAGTTCATGTACGGCTCCAAGGCCTACGTGAAGCACCCA
GCCGACATCCCCGACTACTTGAAGCTGTCCTTCCCCGAGGGCTTCAAGTGGGAGCGCGTGATGAACTTCG
AGGACGGCGGCGTGGTGACCGTGACCCAGGACTCCTCCCTGCAGGACGGCGAGTTCATCTACAAGGTGAA
GCTGCGCGGCACCAACTTCCCCTCCGACGGCCCCGTAATGCAGAAGAAGACCATGGGCTGGGAGGCCTCC
TCCGAGCGGATGTACCCCGAGGACGGCGCCCTGAAGGGCGAGATCAAGCAGAGGCTGAAGCTGAAGGACG
GCGGCCACTACGACGCTGAGGTCAAGACCACCTACAAGGCCAAGAAGCCCGTGCAGCTGCCCGGCGCCTA
CAACGTCAACATCAAGTTGGACATCACCTCCCACAACGAGGACTACACCATCGTGGAACAGTACGAACGC
GCCGAGGGCCGCCACTCCACCGGCGGCATGGACGAGCTGTACAAGTAAGCTAGAACTATAGTGAGTCGTA
TTACGTAGATCCAGACATGATAAGATACATTGATGAGTTTGGACAAACCACAACTAGAATGCAGTGAAAA
AAATGCTTTATTTGTGAAATTTGTGATGCTATTGCTTTATTTGTAACCATTATAAGCTGCAATAAACAAG
TTAACAACAACAATTGCATTCATTTTATGTTTCAGGTTCAGGGGGAGGTGTGGGAGGTTTTTTAATTCCT
CAAGAGACCTCTAGACCAGCCAGGACAGAAATGCCTCGACTTCGCTGCTACCCAAGGTTGCCGGGTGACG
CACACCGTGGAAACGGATGAAGGCACGAACCCAGTGGACATAAGCCTGTTCGGTTCGTAAGCTGTAATGC
AAGTAGCGTATGCGCTCACGCAACTGGTCCAGAACCTTGACCGAACGCAGCGGTGGTAACGGCGCAGTGG
CGGTTTTCATGGCTTGTTATGACTGTTTTTTTGGGGTACAGTCTATGCCTCGGGCATCCAAGCAGCAAGC
GCGTTACGCCGTGGGTCGATGTTTGATGTTATGGAGCAGCAACGATGTTACGCAGCAGGGCAGTCGCCCT
AAAACAAAGTTAAACATTATGAGGGAAGCGGTGATCGCCGAAGTATCGACTCAACTATCAGAGGTAGTTG
GCGTCATCGAGCGCCATCTCGAACCGACGTTGCTGGCCGTACATTTGTACGGCTCCGCAGTGGATGGCGG
CCTGAAGCCACACAGTGATATTGATTTGCTGGTTACGGTGACCGTAAGGCTTGATGAAACAACGCGGCGA
GCTTTGATCAACGACCTTTTGGAAACTTCGGCTTCCCCTGGAGAGAGCGAGATTCTCCGCGCTGTAGAAG
TCACCATTGTTGTGCACGACGACATCATTCCGTGGCGTTATCCAGCTAAGCGCGAACTGCAATTTGGAGA
ATGGCAGCGCAATGACATTCTTGCAGGTATCTTCGAGCCAGCCACGATCGACATTGATCTGGCTATCTTG
CTGACAAAAGCAAGAGAACATAGCGTTGCCTTGGTAGGTCCAGCGGCGGAGGAACTCTTTGATCCGGTTC
CTGAACAGGATCTATTTGAGGCGCTAAATGAAACCTTAACGCTATGGAACTCGCCGCCCGACTGGGCTGG
CGATGAGCGAAATGTAGTGCTTACGTTGTCCCGCATTTGGTACAGCGCAGTAACCGGCAAAATCGCGCCG
AAGGATGTCGCTGCCGACTGGGCAATGGAGCGCCTGCCGGCCCAGTATCAGCCCGTCATACTTGAAGCTA
GACAGGCTTATCTTGGACAAGAAGAAGATCGCTTGGCCTCGCGCGCAGATCAGTTGGAAGAATTTGTCCA
CTACGTGAAAGGCGAGATCACCAAGGTAGTCGGCAAATAACCCTCGAGCCACCCATGACCAAAATCCCTT
AACGTGAGTTACGCGTCGTTCCACTGAGCGTCAGACCCCGTAGAAAAGATCAAAGGATCTTCTTGAGATC
CTTTTTTTCTGCGCGTAATCTGCTGCTTGCAAACAAAAAAACCACCGCTACCAGCGGTGGTTTGTTTGCC
GGATCAAGAGCTACCAACTCTTTTTCCGAAGGTAACTGGCTTCAGCAGAGCGCAGATACCAAATACTGTT
CTTCTAGTGTAGCCGTAGTTAGGCCACCACTTCAAGAACTCTGTAGCACCGCCTACATACCTCGCTCTGC
TAATCCTGTTACCAGTGGCTGCTGCCAGTGGCGATAAGTCGTGTCTTACCGGGTTGGACTCAAGACGATA
GTTACCGGATAAGGCGCAGCGGTCGGGCTGAACGGGGGGTTCGTGCACACAGCCCAGCTTGGAGCGAACG
ACCTACACCGAACTGAGATACCTACAGCGTGAGCTATGAGAAAGCGCCACGCTTCCCGAAGGGAGAAAGG
CGGACAGGTATCCGGTAAGCGGCAGGGTCGGAACAGGAGAGCGCACGAGGGAGCTTCCAGGGGGAAACGC
CTGGTATCTTTATAGTCCTGTCGGGTTTCGCCACCTCTGACTTGAGCGTCGATTTTTGTGATGCTCGTCA
GGGGGGCGGAGCCTATGGAAAAACGCCAGCAACGCGGCCTTTTTACGGTTCCTGGCCTTTTGCTGGCCTT
TTGCTCACATGTTCTTTCCTGCGTTATCCCCTGATTCTGTGGATAACCGTATTACCGCCTTTGAGTGAGC
TGATACCGCTCGCCGCAGCCGAACGACCGAGCGCAGCGAGTCAGTGAGCGAGGAAGCGGAAGAGCGCCCA
ATACGCAAACCGCCTCTCCCCGCGCGTTGGCCGATTCATTAATGCAGCTGGCACGACAGGTTTCCCGACT
GGAAAGCGGGCAGTGAGCGCAACGCAATTAATACGCGTACCGCTAGCCAGGAAGAGTTTGTAGAAACGCA
AAAAGGCCATCCGTCAGGATGGCCTTCTGCTTAGTTTGATGCCTGGCAGTTTATGGCGGGCGTCCTGCCC
GCCACCCTCCGGGCCGTTGCTTCACAACGTTCAAATCCGCTCCCGGCGG
Features (pLannotate 1.2.2; 11 found; start..end, strand, type, name):
     41..84      +  terminator     rrnB T1 terminator: Escherichia coli rrnB; transcription terminator T1 from the E. coli rrnB gene
    131..167     -  CDS            lacZα (fragment): LacZα fragment of β-galactosidase; lacZ fragment
    251..957     +  CDS            mCherry (fragment): monomeric derivative of DsRed fluorescent protein (Shaner et al., 2004) mammalian codon-optimized
    966..983     -  promoter       T7 promoter (fragment): promoter for bacteriophage T7 RNA polymerase
    988..1122    -  polyA_signal   SV40 poly(A) signal: SV40 polyadenylation signal
   1297..1320    +  promoter       Pc promoter (fragment): intI1 (promoter lies within the coding sequence); class 1 integron promoter
   1496..1552    +  CDS            GmR (fragment): gentamycin acetyltransferase; aacC1; confers resistance to gentamycin
   1559..2350    +  CDS            SmR: aminoglycoside adenylyltransferase (Murphy, 1985); aadA; confers resistance to spectinomycin and streptomycin
   2443..3031    +  rep_origin     ori: high-copy-number ColE1/pMB1/pBR322/pUC origin of replication
   3214..3306    +  CDS            lacI (fragment): lac repressor; lacI; The lac repressor binds to the lac operator to inhibit transcription in E. coli. This inhibition can be relieved by adding lactose or isopropyl-β-D-thiogalactopyranoside (IPTG).
   3361..3388    -  terminator     rrnB T2 terminator: transcription terminator T2 from the E. coli rrnB gene
