[The description below was written by a language model from this plasmid's Addgene catalogue record and pLannotate feature annotations shown in this document.]
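Description:
P2A-mCherry-pA-ORF-1 without ATG is a small (about 3.5 kb) bacterial cloning plasmid that serves as a middle entry vector in the mini-Golden subcloning platform, a modular assembly system associated with work on knock-in genome editing in zebrafish. It is built on the pU6a:sgRNA#10 backbone and is propagated in E. coli through a high-copy ColE1/pUC-type origin. Selection is by spectinomycin, conferred by the aadA aminoglycoside adenylyltransferase gene (SmR). Short fragments of a class 1 integron Pc promoter and a gentamicin resistance gene lie just upstream of this gene, most likely remnants of the original resistance cassette. rrnB T1 and T2 terminators sit toward the ends of the sequence record. The small lacZα, lacI and T7 promoter fragments appear to be backbone remnants rather than functional parts.

The payload is an mCherry coding sequence, a monomeric red fluorescent protein derived from DsRed, followed by an SV40 polyadenylation signal (annotated on the reverse strand). As the name indicates, mCherry lacks its own start codon and is preceded by a P2A self-cleaving peptide. The cassette is therefore meant to be joined in frame to an upstream coding sequence, so that the reporter is co-translated and then released as a separate protein. The P2A element is not annotated in the feature table and is inferred from the name alone. "ORF-1" presumably denotes one reading-frame variant within a set of such modules, and the record lists a TCGC linker as the insert modification. No eukaryotic promoter is annotated, consistent with a promoterless module that relies on the locus or upstream element it is assembled with. The cloning sites used for assembly are not stated.
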