Addgene plasmid #241158: P2A-mCherry-pA-ORF-1 without ATG
Purpose: Middle entry vector for mini-Golden subcloning platform; mCherry
Depositing lab: Junsu Kang. Depositing organization: University of Wisconsin, Madison. Publication: Advancing knock-in approaches for robust genome editing in zebrafish. Rodriguez-Parks A, Beezley EG, Manna S, Silaban I, Almutawa SI, Cao S, Ahmed H, Guyer M, Baker S, Richards MP, Kang J. Biol Open. 2026 Feb 2:bio.062472. doi: 10.1242/bio.062472. PubMed 41630603.
Backbone
  Vector backbone: pU6a:sgRNA#10
  Vector type: Mini-Golden
Growth in bacteria
  Bacterial resistance: Spectinomycin, 50 μg/mL
  Growth temperature: 37°C
  Growth strain: DH5alpha
  Copy number: Unknown
Gene/Insert
  Gene/Insert name: mCherry
  Species: Synthetic
  Mutation: TCGC linker
  Cloning method: Restriction Enzyme; 5′ cloning site Unknown (unknown if destroyed); 3′ cloning site Unknown (unknown if destroyed)
Terms and licenses: Academic/Nonprofit Terms; Industry Terms: Not Available to Industry
How to cite: P2A-mCherry-pA-ORF-1 without ATG was a gift from Junsu Kang (Addgene plasmid # 241158 ; http://n2t.net/addgene:241158 ; RRID:Addgene_241158)
